Addgene plasmid #38907: TTK
Purpose: Bacterial expression for structure determination; may not be full ORF
Depositing lab: Nicola Burgess-Brown. Depositing organization: University of Oxford.
Backbone
  Vector backbone: pNIC28-Bsa4
  Backbone manufacturer: SGC
  Vector type: Bacterial Expression
Growth in bacteria
  Bacterial resistance: Kanamycin, 50 μg/mL
  Growth temperature: 37°C
  Growth strain: Mach1
  Copy number: Low Copy
Gene/Insert
  Gene/Insert name: TTK (alt names: TTK protein kinase; PDB:3CEK)
  Species: H. sapiens (human)
  Insert size (bp): 957
  Entrez Gene: TTK (a.k.a. CT96, ESK, MPH1, MPS1, MPS1L1, PYT)
  Tag / fusion protein: His Tev (N terminal on insert)
  Cloning method: Ligation Independent Cloning
  Sequencing primers: 5′ T7; 3′ T7-term
Terms and licenses: Academic/Nonprofit Terms; Industry Terms: Not Available to Industry
How to cite: TTK was a gift from Nicola Burgess-Brown (Addgene plasmid # 38907 ; http://n2t.net/addgene:38907 ; RRID:Addgene_38907)
