[The description below was written by a language model from this plasmid's Addgene catalogue record.]
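Description:
TTK is a bacterial expression plasmid built on the pNIC28-Bsa4 backbone from the Structural Genomics Consortium, designed to produce a fragment of the human protein kinase TTK (also known as MPS1, among other aliases) in E. coli for structure determination. The plasmid is selected with kanamycin and is recorded as low copy. The record does not list the origin of replication or give a feature table, so backbone details beyond these catalogue fields are not documented here.

The insert is a 957 bp human TTK sequence introduced by ligation-independent cloning. The record cautions that it may not be the full open reading frame, and an insert of this size would encode only a portion of the kinase, in keeping with a domain-level construct chosen for crystallography. The entry associates it with a deposited PDB structure. The protein is expressed with an N-terminal His tag followed by a TEV protease recognition site, an arrangement that allows capture by immobilised metal affinity chromatography and subsequent removal of the tag by TEV cleavage to leave near-native protein. The promoter is not stated explicitly, but the listed sequencing primers (T7 forward and T7 terminator) indicate that the insert sits between T7 promoter and terminator elements, implying expression driven by T7 RNA polymerase in a suitable host strain.

The construct is typically used for recombinant production and purification of the TTK fragment for structural studies, and by extension would suit biochemical or biophysical work on it.
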