>Addgene plasmid #38907 | TTK | depositor partial sequence | sequence record 48965 | TTK sequence 957 bps
ATGCACCATCATCATCATCATTCTTCTGGTGTAGATCTGGGTACCGAGAACCTGTACTTCCAATCCATGT
CGGTTAAAGGAAGAATTTATTCCATTTTAAAGCAGATAGGAAGTGGAGGTTCAAGCAAGGTATTTCAGGT
GTTAAATGAAAAGAAACAGATATATGCTATAAAATATGTGAACTTAGAAGAAGCAGATAACCAAACTCTT
GATAGTTACCGGAACGAAATAGCTTATTTGAATAAACTACAACAACACAGTGATAAGATCATCCGACTTT
ATGATTATGAAATCACGGACCAGTACATCTACATGGTAATGGAGTGTGGAAATATTGATCTTAATAGTTG
GCTTAAAAAGAAAAAATCCATTGATCCATGGGAACGCAAGAGTTACTGGAAAAATATGTTAGAGGCAGTT
CACACAATCCATCAACATGGCATTGTTCACAGTGATCTTAAACCAGCTAACTTTCTGATAGTTGATGGAA
TGCTAAAGCTAATTGATTTTGGGATTGCAAACCAAATGCAACCAGATACAACAAGTGTTGTTAAAGATTC
TCAGGTTGGCACAGTTAATTATATGCCACCAGAAGCAATCAAAGATATGTCTTCCTCCAGAGAGAATGGG
AAATCTAAGTCAAAGATAAGCCCCAAAAGTGATGTTTGGTCCTTAGGATGTATTTTGTACTATATGACTT
ACGGGAAAACACCATTTCAGCAGATAATTAATCAGATTTCTAAATTACATGCCATAATTGATCCTAATCA
TGAAATTGAATTTCCCGATATTCCAGAGAAAGATCTTCAAGATGTGTTAAAGTGTTGTTTAAAAAGGGAC
CCAAAACAGAGGATATCCATTCCTGAGCTCCTGGCTCATCCCTATGTTCAAATTCAAACTCATCCAGTTA
ACCAAATGGCCAAGGGAACCACTGAAGAATGACAGTAAAGGTGGATA
