>Addgene plasmid #38907 | TTK | addgene partial sequence | sequence record 51369 | T7_term
GTGGTGGTGGTGGTGCTCGAGTGCGGCCGCAAGCTTGTCGACGGAGCTCGAATTCGGATCCGTATCCACC
TTTACTGTCATTCTTCAGTGGTTCCCTTGGCCATTTGGTTAACTGGATGAGTTTGAATTTGAACATATGG
ATGAGCCAGGAGCTCAGGAATGGATATCCTCTGTTTTGGGTCCCTTTTTAAACAACACTTTAACACATCT
TGAAGATCTTTCTCTGGAATATCGGGAAATTCAATTTCATGATTAGGATCAATTATGGCATGTAATTTAG
AAATCTGATTAATTATCTGCTGAAATGGTGTTTTCCCGTAAGTCATATAGTACAAAATACATCCTAAGGA
CCAAACATCACTTTTGGGGCTTATCTTTGACTTAGATTTCCCATTCTCTCTGGAGGAAGACATATCTTTG
ATTGCTTCTGGTGGCATATAATTAACTGTGCCAACCTGAGAATCTTTAACAACACTTGTTGTATCTGGTT
GCATTTGGTTTGCAATCCCAAAATCAATTAGCTTTAGCATTCCATCAACTATCAGAAAGTTAGCTGGTTT
AAGATCACTGTGAACAATGCCATGTTGATGGATTGTGTGAACTGCCTCTAACATATTTTTCCAGTAACTC
TTGCGTTCCCATGGATCAATGGATTTTTTCTTTTTAAGCCAACTATTAAGATCAATATTTCCACACTCCA
TTACCATGTAGATGTACTGGTCCGTGATTTCATAATCATAAAGTCGGATGATCTTATCACTGTGTTGTTG
TAGTTTATTCAAATAAGCTATTTCGTTCCGGTAACTATCAAGAGTTTGGTTATCTGCTTCTTCTAAGTTC
ACATATTTTATAGCATATATCTGTTTCTTTTCATTTAACACCTGAAATACCTTGCTTGAACCTCCACTTC
CTATCTGCTTA
