>Addgene plasmid #38907 | TTK | addgene partial sequence | sequence record 51371 | T7 5'-TAATACGACTCACTATAGGG-3'
GCACCATCATCATCATCATTCTTCTGGTGTAGATCTGGGTACCGAGAACCTGTACTTCCAATCCATGTCG
GTTAAAGGAAGAATTTATTCCATATTAAAGCAGATAGGAAGTGGAGGTTCAAGCAAGGTATTTCAGGTGT
TAAATGAAAAGAAACAGATATATGCTATAAAATATGTGAACTTAGAAGAAGCAGATAACCAAACTCTTGA
TAGTTACCGGAACGAAATAGCTTATTTGAATAAACTACAACAACACAGTGATAAGATCATCCGACTTTAT
GATTATGAAATCACGGACCAGTACATCTACATGGTAATGGAGTGTGGAAATATTGATCTTAATAGTTGGC
TTAAAAAGAAAAAATCCATTGATCCATGGGAACGCAAGAGTTACTGGAAAAATATGTTAGAGGCAGTTCA
CACAATCCATCAACATGGCATTGTTCACAGTGATCTTAAACCAGCTAACTTTCTGATAGTTGATGGAATG
CTAAAGCTAATTGATTTTGGGATTGCAAACCAAATGCAACCAGATACAACAAGTGTTGTTAAAGATTCTC
AGGTTGGCACAGTTAATTATATGCCACCAGAAGCAATCAAAGATATGTCTTCCTCCAGAGAGAATGGGAA
ATCTAAGTCAAAGATAAGCCCCAAAAGTGATGTTTGGTCCTTAGGATGTATTTTGTACTATATGACTTAC
GGGAAAACACCATTTCAGCAGATAATTAATCAGATTTCTAAATTACATGCCATAATTGATCCTAATCATG
AAATTGAATTTCCCGATATTCCAGAGAAAGATCTTCAAGATGTGTTAAAGTGTTGTTTAAA
